Addgene plasmid #213626: pET SUMO-syt7 C2A-2A 2B
Purpose: Bacterial expression of SUMO-tagged mouse syt7 C2A-2A 2B
Depositing lab: Edwin Chapman. Depositing organization: University of Wisconsin, Madison. Publication: Synaptotagmin-7 outperforms synaptotagmin-1 to promote the formation of large, stable fusion pores via robust membrane penetration. Courtney KC, Mandal T, Mehta N, Wu L, Li Y, Das D, Cui Q, Chapman ER. Nat Commun. 2023 Nov 27;14(1):7761. doi: 10.1038/s41467-023-42497-8. PubMed 38012142.
Backbone
  Vector backbone: pET SUMO
  Vector type: Bacterial Expression
Growth in bacteria
  Bacterial resistance: Kanamycin, 50 μg/mL
  Growth temperature: 37°C
  Growth strain: DH5alpha
  Growth instructions: Use BL21 cells for protein expression.
  Copy number: Low Copy
Gene/Insert
  Gene/Insert name: syt7 C2A-2A 2B
  Species: M. musculus (mouse)
  Mutation: F167A, F229A, R363H
  Entrez Gene: Syt7 (a.k.a. B230112P13Rik)
  Tag / fusion protein: SUMO (N terminal on insert)
  Cloning method: Gibson Cloning
Terms and licenses: Academic/Nonprofit Terms; Industry Terms: Not Available to Industry
How to cite: pET SUMO-syt7 C2A-2A 2B was a gift from Edwin Chapman (Addgene plasmid # 213626 ; http://n2t.net/addgene:213626 ; RRID:Addgene_213626)
