[The description below was written by a language model from this plasmid's Addgene catalogue record and pLannotate feature annotations shown in this document.]
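Description:
pET SUMO-syt7 C2A-2A 2B is a bacterial expression plasmid built on the pET SUMO backbone for producing a SUMO-tagged fragment of mouse synaptotagmin-7 (Syt7) in E. coli. The roughly 6.4 kb plasmid replicates from a ColE1/pMB1-type origin accompanied by the bom region and the rop gene. Rop restrains copy number, consistent with the catalogue's low-copy designation. Selection is by kanamycin through an aph(3')-Ia gene. An f1 phage origin is also present, and short tetracycline-resistance fragments flanking the lacI region are non-functional pBR322 remnants.

Expression is driven by a T7 promoter with an adjacent lac operator and the T7 gene 10 ribosome binding site, and it ends at a T7 terminator. The plasmid-borne lacI gene supplies repressor, so transcription is IPTG-inducible in a host that provides T7 RNA polymerase; the record indicates BL21 cells for expression. The open reading frame begins with a short segment annotated as a His-tag-containing fragment and a thrombin cleavage site. This is followed by yeast SMT3-derived SUMO fused to the N-terminus of the Syt7 fragment, about 830 bp in the annotation. SUMO typically aids solubility and can be removed with a SUMO-specific protease. His-tag and solubility-tag fragments are annotated downstream of the insert, but the table does not show whether they are translated.

The insert, assembled by Gibson cloning, carries F167A, F229A and R363H. The construct name suggests two alanine substitutions in the C2A domain alongside the C2B domain, although the record does not explain the naming or the significance of R363H. The associated publication compares membrane penetration and fusion pore formation by synaptotagmin-7 and synaptotagmin-1, so the plasmid probably supplies recombinant mutant protein for such experiments.
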