Features (pLannotate 1.2.2; 22 found; start..end, strand, type, name):
     10..598     +  rep_origin     ori: high-copy-number ColE1/pMB1/pBR322/pUC origin of replication
    784..923     -  misc_feature   bom: basis of mobility region from pBR322
   1025..1216    -  CDS            rop: Rop protein, which maintains plasmids at low copy number; rop
   1233..1613    +  CDS            YPB1_ECOLX: Protein predicted: Swiss-Prot protein existence level 4. From Escherichia coli.
   1685..1976    -  CDS            TcR (fragment): tetracycline efflux protein; tet; confers resistance to tetracycline
   1991..2012    -  protein_bind   CAP binding site: CAP binding activates transcription in the presence of cAMP. E. coli catabolite activator protein
   2025..3107    -  CDS            lacI: lac repressor; lacI; The lac repressor binds to the lac operator to inhibit transcription in E. coli. This inhibition can be relieved by adding lactose or isopropyl-β-D-thiogalactopyranoside (IPTG).
   3108..3185    -  promoter       lacI promoter: lacI
   3193..3472    -  CDS            TcR (fragment): tetracycline efflux protein; tet; confers resistance to tetracycline
   3494..3512    +  promoter       T7 promoter: promoter for bacteriophage T7 RNA polymerase
   3513..3537    +  protein_bind   lac operator: The lac repressor binds to the lac operator to inhibit transcription in E. coli. This inhibition can be relieved by adding lactose or isopropyl-β-D-thiogalactopyranoside (IPTG). lac repressor encoded by lacI
   3552..3574    +  RBS            RBS: efficient ribosome binding site from bacteriophage T7 gene 10 (Olins and Rangwala, 1989)
   3594..3610    +  CDS            capTEV™ (fragment): composite tag for in vivo biotinylation, TEV protease cleavage, and 6xHis tagging
   3621..3638    +  CDS            thrombin site: thrombin recognition and cleavage site
   3645..3937    +  CDS            SUMO (fragment): cleavable ubiquitin-like protein tag; S. cerevisiae SMT3 (truncated)
   3912..4742    +  CDS            Syt7 (fragment): SYT7_MOUSE - Experimental evidence at protein level: Swiss-Prot protein existence level 1. Ca(2+) sensor involved in Ca(2+)-dependent exocytosis of secretory and synaptic vesicles through Ca(2+) and phospholipid binding to the C2 domain. Ca(2+) induces binding of the C2-domains to phospholipid membranes and to assembled SNARE-complexes; both actions contribute to triggering exocytosis. SYT7 binds Ca(2+) with high affinity and slow kinetics compared to other synaptotagmins (PubMed:26738595). Involved in Ca(2+)-triggered lysosomal exocytosis, a major component of the plasma membrane repair (By s
   4804..4821    +  CDS            9xHis (fragment): 9xHis affinity tag
   4831..4880    +  CDS            SET1 (fragment): solubility-enhancement tag derived from T7 phage gene 10B
   4888..4935    +  terminator     T7 terminator: transcription terminator for bacteriophage T7 RNA polymerase
   4972..5400    +  rep_origin     f1 ori (sequence partly withheld): f1 bacteriophage origin of replication; arrow indicates direction of (+) strand synthesis
   5453..5510    +  promoter       AmpR promoter (fragment): bla
   5519..6334    -  CDS            KanR: aminoglycoside phosphotransferase; aph(3')-Ia; confers resistance to kanamycin in bacteria or G418 (Geneticin®) in eukaryotes
>Addgene plasmid #213626 | pET SUMO-syt7 C2A-2A 2B | addgene full sequence | sequence record 421655 | Addgene NGS Result
AGGATCTTCTTGAGATCCTTTTTTTCTGCGCGTAATCTGCTGCTTGCAAACAAAAAAACCACCGCTACCA
GCGGTGGTTTGTTTGCCGGATCAAGAGCTACCAACTCTTTTTCCGAAGGTAACTGGCTTCAGCAGAGCGC
AGATACCAAATACTGTCCTTCTAGTGTAGCCGTAGTTAGGCCACCACTTCAAGAACTCTGTAGCACCGCC
TACATACCTCGCTCTGCTAATCCTGTTACCAGTGGCTGCTGCCAGTGGCGATAAGTCGTGTCTTACCGGG
TTGGACTCAAGACGATAGTTACCGGATAAGGCGCAGCGGTCGGGCTGAACGGGGGGTTCGTGCACACAGC
CCAGCTTGGAGCGAACGACCTACACCGAACTGAGATACCTACAGCGTGAGCTATGAGAAAGCGCCACGCT
TCCCGAAGGGAGAAAGGCGGACAGGTATCCGGTAAGCGGCAGGGTCGGAACAGGAGAGCGCACGAGGGAG
CTTCCAGGGGGAAACGCCTGGTATCTTTATAGTCCTGTCGGGTTTCGCCACCTCTGACTTGAGCGTCGAT
TTTTGTGATGCTCGTCAGGGGGGCGGAGCCTATGGAAAAACGCCAGCAACGCGGCCTTTTTACGGTTCCT
GGCCTTTTGCTGGCCTTTTGCTCACATGTTCTTTCCTGCGTTATCCCCTGATTCTGTGGATAACCGTATT
ACCGCCTTTGAGTGAGCTGATACCGCTCGCCGCAGCCGAACGACCGAGCGCAGCGAGTCAGTGAGCGAGG
AAGCGGAAGAGCGCCTGATGCGGTATTTTCTCCTTACGCATCTGTGCGGTATTTCACACCGCAATGGTGC
ACTCTCAGTACAATCTGCTCTGATGCCGCATAGTTAAGCCAGTATACACTCCGCTATCGCTACGTGACTG
GGTCATGGCTGCGCCCCGACACCCGCCAACACCCGCTGACGCGCCCTGACGGGCTTGTCTGCTCCCGGCA
TCCGCTTACAGACAAGCTGTGACCGTCTCCGGGAGCTGCATGTGTCAGAGGTTTTCACCGTCATCACCGA
AACGCGCGAGGCAGCTGCGGTAAAGCTCATCAGCGTGGTCGTGAAGCGATTCACAGATGTCTGCCTGTTC
ATCCGCGTCCAGCTCGTTGAGTTTCTCCAGAAGCGTTAATGTCTGGCTTCTGATAAAGCGGGCCATGTTA
AGGGCGGTTTTTTCCTGTTTGGTCACTGATGCCTCCGTGTAAGGGGGATTTCTGTTCATGGGGGTAATGA
TACCGATGAAACGAGAGAGGATGCTCACGATACGGGTTACTGATGATGAACATGCCCGGTTACTGGAACG
TTGTGAGGGTAAACAACTGGCGGTATGGATGCGGCGGGACCAGAGAAAAATCACTCAGGGTCAATGCCAG
CGCTTCGTTAATACAGATGTAGGTGTTCCACAGGGTAGCCAGCAGCATCCTGCGATGCAGATCCGGAACA
TAATGGTGCAGGGCGCTGACTTCCGCGTTTCCAGACTTTACGAAACACGGAAACCGAAGACCATTCATGT
TGTTGCTCAGGTCGCAGACGTTTTGCAGCAGCAGTCGCTTCACGTTCGCTCGCGTATCGGTGATTCATTC
TGCTAACCAGTAAGGCAACCCCGCCAGCCTAGCCGGGTCCTCAACGACAGGAGCACGATCATGCGCACCC
GTGGGGCCGCCATGCCGGCGATAATGGCCTGCTTCTCGCCGAAACGTTTGGTGGCGGGACCAGTGACGAA
GGCTTGAGCGAGGGCGTGCAAGATTCCGAATACCGCAAGCGACAGGCCGATCATCGTCGCGCTCCAGCGA
AAGCGGTCCTCGCCGAAAATGACCCAGAGCGCTGCCGGCACCTGTCCTACGAGTTGCATGATAAAGAAGA
CAGTCATAAGTGCGGCGACGATAGTCATGCCCCGCGCCCACCGGAAGGAGCTGACTGGGTTGAAGGCTCT
CAAGGGCATCGGTCGAGATCCCGGTGCCTAATGAGTGAGCTAACTTACATTAATTGCGTTGCGCTCACTG
CCCGCTTTCCAGTCGGGAAACCTGTCGTGCCAGCTGCATTAATGAATCGGCCAACGCGCGGGGAGAGGCG
GTTTGCGTATTGGGCGCCAGGGTGGTTTTTCTTTTCACCAGTGAGACGGGCAACAGCTGATTGCCCTTCA
CCGCCTGGCCCTGAGAGAGTTGCAGCAAGCGGTCCACGCTGGTTTGCCCCAGCAGGCGAAAATCCTGTTT
GATGGTGGTTAACGGCGGGATATAACATGAGCTGTCTTCGGTATCGTCGTATCCCACTACCGAGATATCC
GCACCAACGCGCAGCCCGGACTCGGTAATGGCGCGCATTGCGCCCAGCGCCATCTGATCGTTGGCAACCA
GCATCGCAGTGGGAACGATGCCCTCATTCAGCATTTGCATGGTTTGTTGAAAACCGGACATGGCACTCCA
GTCGCCTTCCCGTTCCGCTATCGGCTGAATTTGATTGCGAGTGAGATATTTATGCCAGCCAGCCAGACGC
AGACGCGCCGAGACAGAACTTAATGGGCCCGCTAACAGCGCGATTTGCTGGTGACCCAATGCGACCAGAT
GCTCCACGCCCAGTCGCGTACCGTCTTCATGGGAGAAAATAATACTGTTGATGGGTGTCTGGTCAGAGAC
ATCAAGAAATAACGCCGGAACATTAGTGCAGGCAGCTTCCACAGCAATGGCATCCTGGTCATCCAGCGGA
TAGTTAATGATCAGCCCACTGACGCGTTGCGCGAGAAGATTGTGCACCGCCGCTTTACAGGCTTCGACGC
CGCTTCGTTCTACCATCGACACCACCACGCTGGCACCCAGTTGATCGGCGCGAGATTTAATCGCCGCGAC
AATTTGCGACGGCGCGTGCAGGGCCAGACTGGAGGTGGCAACGCCAATCAGCAACGACTGTTTGCCCGCC
AGTTGTTGTGCCACGCGGTTGGGAATGTAATTCAGCTCCGCCATCGCCGCTTCCACTTTTTCCCGCGTTT
TCGCAGAAACGTGGCTGGCCTGGTTCACCACGCGGGAAACGGTCTGATAAGAGACACCGGCATACTCTGC
GACATCGTATAACGTTACTGGTTTCACATTCACCACCCTGAATTGACTCTCTTCCGGGCGCTATCATGCC
ATACCGCGAAAGGTTTTGCGCCATTCGATGGTGTCCGGGATCTCGACGCTCTCCCTTATGCGACTCCTGC
ATTAGGAAGCAGCCCAGTAGTAGGTTGAGGCCGTTGAGCACCGCCGCCGCAAGGAATGGTGCATGCAAGG
AGATGGCGCCCAACAGTCCCCCGGCCACGGGGCCTGCCACCATACCCACGCCGAAACAAGCGCTCATGAG
CCCGAAGTGGCGAGCCCGATCTTCCCCATCGGTGATGTCGGCGATATAGGCGCCAGCAACCGCACCTGTG
GCGCCGGTGATGCCGGCCACGATGCGTCCGGCGTAGAGGATCGAGATCTCGATCCCGCGAAATTAATACG
ACTCACTATAGGGGAATTGTGAGCGGATAACAATTCCCCTCTAGAAATAATTTTGTTTAACTTTAAGAAG
GAGATATACATATGGGCAGCAGCCATCATCATCATCATCACGGCAGCGGCCTGGTGCCGCGCGGCAGCGC
TAGCATGTCGGACTCAGAAGTCAATCAAGAAGCTAAGCCAGAGGTCAAGCCAGAAGTCAAGCCTGAGACT
CACATCAATTTAAAGGTGTCCGATGGATCTTCAGAGATCTTCTTCAAGATCAAAAAGACCACTCCTTTAA
GAAGGCTGATGGAAGCGTTCGCTAAAAGACAGGGTAAGGAAATGGACTCCTTAAGATTCTTGTACGACGG
TATTAGAATTCAAGCTGATCAGACCCCTGAAGATTTGGACATGGAGGATAACGATATTATTGAGGCTCAC
AGAGAACAGATTGGTGGATCCGGCCGAATCCAGTTCAGTGTTGGCTACAACTTCCAAGAGTCCACACTCA
CCGTGAAGGTCATGAAGGCCCAAGAGCTGCCAGCCAAGGACGCCAGCGGTACTAGTGACCCCTTTGTCAA
GATCTACCTGCTACCCGACAAGAAGCACAAACTGGAGACCAAGGTGAAGCGGAAGAATCTAAACCCGCAC
TGGAATGAGACCTTTCTATTTGAAGGGTTTCCCTACGAGAAAGTGGTGCAGAGGGTCCTCTACCTCCAGG
TCCTGGATTATGACCGTGCAAGCCGCAATGACCCCATTGGGGAGGTGTCCATCCCTCTGAACAAGGTGGA
CCTGACCCAGATGCAGACCTTCTGGAAGGATCTGAAGCCATGCAGCGATGGGAGTGGGAGCCGAGGGGAG
CTGCTCTTGTCCCTCTGCTACAACCCCTCTGCCAACTCCATCATCGTGAACATCATCAAAGCTCGAAACC
TCAAAGCCATGGACATCGGGGGCACATCAGACCCCTATGTGAAGGTGTGGCTGATGTATAAAGACAAGCG
GGTAGAGAAAAAGAAGACCGTGACAAAGAAGAGGAACCTGAACCCCATCTTCAATGAGTCTTTCGCCTTC
GACATACCCACGGAGAAGCTGAGGGAGACCACGATCATCATCACTGTCATGGACAAAGACAAGCTCAGCC
ACAACGACGTCATCGGCAAGATCTACCTGTCCTGGAAGAGCGGACCAGGTGAAGTGAAACACTGGAAGGA
CATGATCGCTCGTCCCCGGCAGCCTGTGGCCCAGTGGCACCAGCTGAAAGCCTGAAAGCTTAGGTATTTA
TTCGGCGCAAAGTGCGTCGGGTGATGCTGCCAACTTAGTCGAGCACCACCACCACCACCACTGAGATCCG
GCTGCTAACAAAGCCCGAAAGGAAGCTGAGTTGGCTGCTGCCACCGCTGAGCAATAACTAGCATAACCCC
TTGGGGCCTCTAAACGGGTCTTGAGGGGTTTTTTGCTGAAAGGAGGAACTATATCCGGATTGGCGAATGG
G
[124 nt withheld, positions 4972-5095]
C
[91 nt withheld, positions 5097-5187]
A
[49 nt withheld, positions 5189-5237]
CCTTTGACGTTGGAGTCCACGTTCTTT
[37 nt withheld, positions 5265-5301]
ACCCTATCTCGGTCTATTCTTTTGATTTATAAGGGATTTTGCCGATTTCGGCCTATTGGTTAAAAAATGA
GCTGATTTAACAAAAATTTAACGCGAATTTTAACAAAATATTAACGCTTACAATTTAGGTGGCACTTTTC
GGGGAAATGTGCGCGGAACCCCTATTTGTTTATTTTTCTAAATACATTCAAATATGTATCCGCTCATGAA
TTAATTCTTAGAAAAACTCATCGAGCATCAAATGAAACTGCAATTTATTCATATCAGGATTATCAATACC
ATATTTTTGAAAAAGCCGTTTCTGTAATGAAGGAGAAAACTCACCGAGGCAGTTCCATAGGATGGCAAGA
TCCTGGTATCGGTCTGCGATTCCGACTCGTCCAACATCAATACAACCTATTAATTTCCCCTCGTCAAAAA
TAAGGTTATCAAGTGAGAAATCACCATGAGTGACGACTGAATCCGGTGAGAATGGCAAAAGTTTATGCAT
TTCTTTCCAGACTTGTTCAACAGGCCAGCCATTACGCTCGTCATCAAAATCACTCGCATCAACCAAACCG
TTATTCATTCGTGATTGCGCCTGAGCGAGACGAAATACGCGATCGCTGTTAAAAGGACAATTACAAACAG
GAATCGAATGCAACCGGCGCAGGAACACTGCCAGCGCATCAACAATATTTTCACCTGAATCAGGATATTC
TTCTAATACCTGGAATGCTGTTTTCCCGGGGATCGCAGTGGTGAGTAACCATGCATCATCAGGAGTACGG
ATAAAATGCTTGATGGTCGGAAGAGGCATAAATTCCGTCAGCCAGTTTAGTCTGACCATCTCATCTGTAA
CATCATTGGCAACGCTACCTTTGCCATGTTTCAGAAACAACTCTGGCGCATCGGGCTTCCCATACAATCG
ATAGATTGTCGCACCTGATTGCCCGACATTATCGCGAGCCCATTTATACCCATATAAATCAGCATCCATG
TTGGAATTTAATCGCGGCCTAGAGCAAGACGTTTCCCGTTGAATATGGCTCATAACACCCCTTGTATTAC
TGTTTATGTAAGCAGACAGTTTTATTGTTCATGACCAAAATCCCTTAACGTGAGTTTTCGTTCCACTGAG
CGTCAGACCCCGTAGAAAAGATCAA
